>Addgene plasmid #30745 | pBS-F3-GTC | depositor partial sequence | sequence record 14115 | Author sequence
GGTACCCGCCCATATGCTTGCCCTGTCGAGTCCTGCGATCGCCGCTTTTCTCGCTCGGATGAGCTTACCC
GCCATATCCGCATCCATACCGGTCAGAAGCCCTTCCAGTGTCGAATCTGTATGCGTAACTTCAGTCGTAG
TGACCACCTTACCACCCACATCCGCACCCACACAGGCGAGAAGCCTTTTGCATGCGACATCTGCGGCAGG
AAGTTCGCGGACCGTTCTGCTCTGGCTCGTCACACCAAGATCCACACGGGTGAGAAATAATCTAGA
