>Addgene plasmid #30745 | pBS-F3-GTC | addgene partial sequence | sequence record 36429 | T7 5'-TAATACGACTCACTATAGGG-3'
CTTGCCCTGTCGAGTCCTGCGATCGCCGCTTTTCTCGCTCGGATGAGCTTACCCGCCATATCCGCATCCA
TACCGGTCAGAAGCCCTTCCAGTGTCGAATCTGTATGCGTAACTTCAGTCGTAGTGACCACCTTACCACC
CACATCCGCACCCACACAGGCGAGAAGCCTTTTGCATGCGACATCTGCGGCAGGAAGTTCGCGGACCGTT
CTGCTCTGGCTCGTCACACCAAGATCCACACGGGTGAGAAATAATCTAGAGCGGCCGCCACCGCGGTGGA
GCTCCAGCTTTTGTTCCCTTTAGTGAGGGTTAATTGCGCGCTTGGCGTAATCATGGTCATAGCTGTTTCC
TGTGTGAAATTGTTATCCGCTCACAATTCCACACAACATACGAGCCGGAAGCATAAAGTGTAAAGCCTGG
GGTGCCTAATGAGTGAGCTAACTCACATTAATTGCGTTGCGCTCACTGCCCGCTTTCCAGTCGGGAAACC
TGTCGTGCCAGCTGCATTAATGAATCGGCCAACGCGCGGGGAGAGGCGGTTTGCGTATTGGGCGCTCTTC
CGCTTCCTCGCTCACTGACTCGCTGCGCTCGGTCGTTCGGCTGCGGCGAGCGGTATCAGCTCACTCAAAG
GCGGTAATACGGTTATCCACAGAATCAGGGGATAACGCAGGAAAGAACATGTGAGCAAAAGGCCAGCAAA
AGGCCAGGAACCGTAAAAAGGCCGCGTTGCTGGCGTTTT
