>Addgene plasmid #30745 | pBS-F3-GTC | addgene partial sequence | sequence record 37058 | lac_promoter
ATTTCACACAGGAAACAGCTATGACCATGATTACGCCAAGCGCGCAATTAACCCTCACTAAAGGGAACAA
AAGCTGGAGCTCCACCGCGGTGGCGGCCGCTCTAGATTATTTCTCACCCGTGTGGATCTTGGTGTGACGA
GCCAGAGCAGAACGGTCCGCGAACTTCCTGCCGCAGATGTCGCATGCAAAAGGCTTCTCGCCTGTGTGGG
TGCGGATGTGGGTGGTAAGGTGGTCACTACGACTGAAGTTACGCATACAGATTCGACACTGGAAGGGCTT
CTGACCGGTATGGATGCGGATATGGCGGGTAAGCTCATCCGAGCGAGAAAAGCGGCGATCGCAGGACTCG
ACAGGGCAAGCATATGGGCGGGTACCCAATTCGCCCTATAGTGAGTCGTATTACGCGCGCTCACTGGCCG
TCGTTTTACAACGTCGTGACTGGGAAAACCCTGGCGTTACCCAACTTAATCGCCTTGCAGCACATCCCCC
TTTCGCCAGCTGGCGTAATAGCGAAGAGGCCCGCACCGATCGCCCTTCCCAACAGTTGCGCAGCCTGAAT
GGCGAATGGG
[124 nt withheld, positions 571-694]
CGCCGGCTTTCCCCGTCAAGCTC
