[The description below was written by a language model from this plasmid's Addgene catalogue record.]
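Description:
pBS-F3-GTC is a small bacterial cloning plasmid built on the pBluescript II SK(+) backbone (about 2.9 kb without insert). It is maintained in E. coli as a high-copy plasmid under ampicillin selection. No feature table accompanies the record, so its elements can only be inferred from the named backbone. pBluescript II SK(+) phagemids generally carry a pUC-type origin of replication, the AmpR (beta-lactamase) marker, an f1 origin for single-stranded DNA production, and a polylinker within the lacZα fragment flanked by T7 and T3 promoter and primer sites. This fits the listing of T7 and T3 as the sequencing primers for the insert.

The payload is a 276 bp fragment named "F3 GTC", cloned between KpnI and XbaI sites that both remain intact, so the fragment can be excised again or moved into another vector. The record does not define the insert further. However, the name and the associated publication on modularly assembled zinc-finger nucleases in zebrafish suggest that it is a zinc-finger module for the third finger position (F3) of an array, recognising the DNA triplet GTC. Under that reading, the plasmid is one member of an archive of single-finger modules that are combined by restriction cloning into multi-finger DNA-binding domains, which are then fused to a nuclease domain for targeted gene disruption. The record lists no expression promoter, tag or reporter for the insert. The plasmid is best regarded as a storage and subcloning vector for this module, not as an expression construct.
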