Addgene plasmid #30745: pBS-F3-GTC
Depositing lab: Nathan Lawson & Scot Wolfe. Depositing organization: University of Massachusetts, Worcester. Publication: Evaluation and application of modularly assembled zinc-finger nucleases in zebrafish. Zhu C, Smith T, McNulty J, Rayla AL, Lakshmanan A, Siekmann AF, Buffardi M, Meng X, Shin J, Padmanabhan A, Cifuentes D, Giraldez AJ, Look AT, Epstein JA, Lawson ND, Wolfe SA. Development. 2011 Oct;138(20):4555-64. 10.1242/dev.066779 PubMed 21937602.
Backbone
  Vector backbone: pBlueScript II SK(+)
  Backbone size w/o insert (bp): 2877
  Vector type: Cloning vector
Growth in bacteria
  Bacterial resistance: Ampicillin, 100 μg/mL
  Growth temperature: 37°C
  Growth strain: DH5alpha
  Growth instructions: XL1Blue
  Copy number: High Copy
Gene/Insert
  Gene/Insert name: F3 GTC
  Insert size (bp): 276
  Cloning method: Restriction Enzyme; 5′ cloning site KpnI (not destroyed); 3′ cloning site XbalI (not destroyed)
  Sequencing primers: 5′ T7; 3′ T3
Terms and licenses: Academic/Nonprofit Terms; Industry Terms: Not Available to Industry
How to cite: pBS-F3-GTC was a gift from Nathan Lawson & Scot Wolfe (Addgene plasmid # 30745 ; http://n2t.net/addgene:30745 ; RRID:Addgene_30745)
